Addgene plasmid #209482: EC70124
Purpose: Cloning protospacers for Cas12a editing
Depositing lab: Wendy Harwood & Cristobal Uauy. Depositing organization: John Innes Centre. Publication: An optimised CRISPR Cas9 and Cas12a mutagenesis toolkit for Barley and Wheat. Lawrenson T, Clarke M, Kirby R, Forner M, Steuernagel B, Brown JKM, Harwood W. Plant Methods. 2024 Aug 13;20(1):123. doi: 10.1186/s13007-024-01234-y. PubMed 39138524.
Backbone
  Vector backbone: Unknown
  Vector type: CRISPR
  Selectable markers: LacZ
Growth in bacteria
  Bacterial resistance: Ampicillin, 100 μg/mL
  Growth temperature: 37°C
  Growth strain: DH5alpha
  Copy number: High Copy
Gene/Insert
  Gene/Insert name: Cas12a HH-DR-HDV
  Species: Lachnospiraceae bacterium
  Promoter: TaU3
  Cloning method: Restriction Enzyme; 5′ cloning site unknown (unknown if destroyed)
Terms and licenses: Academic/Nonprofit Terms; Industry Terms: Not Available to Industry
Depositor comments: GoldeGate level 1 position 6
How to cite: EC70124 was a gift from Wendy Harwood & Cristobal Uauy (Addgene plasmid # 209482 ; http://n2t.net/addgene:209482 ; RRID:Addgene_209482)
