[The description below was written by a language model from this plasmid's Addgene catalogue record and pLannotate feature annotations shown in this document.]
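Description:
EC70124 is a small (about 3.5 kb) high-copy E. coli cloning plasmid that serves as a Golden Gate level 1, position 6 module for building Cas12a guide RNA expression units, as part of a CRISPR mutagenesis toolkit for barley and wheat. The backbone is recorded as unknown. The feature table shows a ColE1/pUC-type origin and an ampicillin resistance gene (β-lactamase with its own promoter) for propagation and selection, together with remnants typical of pUC-derived vectors: an M13 origin fragment, a T7 promoter, and short lacI, bom and RSF ori fragments that are probably incidental matches.

The insert is described as a Cas12a HH-DR-HDV cassette under the TaU3 promoter, with the Cas12a system attributed to Lachnospiraceae bacterium. In this kind of arrangement, a hammerhead ribozyme sits upstream of the Cas12a direct repeat and a hepatitis delta virus ribozyme downstream. Self-cleavage at both ends then releases a precisely trimmed crRNA from the primary transcript. The annotation picks up only a fragment of a hammerhead ribozyme. The TaU3 promoter, direct repeat and HDV ribozyme are not annotated, although unannotated stretches on either side of the cassette could accommodate them.

Just downstream of the hammerhead ribozyme lies a lac promoter/operator and lacZα unit with a pUC multiple cloning site, consistent with the listed LacZ marker. This most likely acts as a blue/white screening dropout that is replaced when a protospacer is cloned in, though the record does not state the enzymes or cloning sites used. The plasmid does not encode the Cas12a nuclease. Its recorded purpose is to receive protospacers for Cas12a editing, and its level 1 status implies that the completed guide unit is later assembled with other modules into higher-level constructs.
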