Features (pLannotate 1.2.2; 16 found; start..end, strand, type, name):
      3..134     -  rep_origin     M13 ori (fragment): M13 bacteriophage origin of replication; arrow indicates direction of (+) strand synthesis
    155..311     -  CDS            lacZα (fragment): LacZα fragment of β-galactosidase; lacZ fragment
    320..338     +  promoter       T7 promoter: promoter for bacteriophage T7 RNA polymerase
    794..817     +  misc_RNA       sTRSV HHRz (fragment): hammerhead ribozyme from the tobacco ringspot virus satellite RNA (Khvorova et al., 2003)
    859..901     +  CDS            lacI (fragment): lac repressor; lacI; The lac repressor binds to the lac operator to inhibit transcription in E. coli. This inhibition can be relieved by adding lactose or isopropyl-β-D-thiogalactopyranoside (IPTG).
    914..935     +  protein_bind   CAP binding site: CAP binding activates transcription in the presence of cAMP. E. coli catabolite activator protein
    950..980     +  promoter       lac promoter: promoter for the E. coli lac operon
    988..1004    +  protein_bind   lac operator: The lac repressor binds to the lac operator to inhibit transcription in E. coli. This inhibition can be relieved by adding lactose or isopropyl-β-D-thiogalactopyranoside (IPTG). lac repressor encoded by lacI
   1041..1097    -  misc_feature   MCS: pUC18/19 multiple cloning site
   1094..1251    +  CDS            lacZα (fragment): LacZα fragment of β-galactosidase; lacZ fragment
   1257..1356    -  misc_feature   bom (fragment): basis of mobility region from pBR322
   1556..1603    -  CDS            lacI (fragment): lac repressor; lacI; The lac repressor binds to the lac operator to inhibit transcription in E. coli. This inhibition can be relieved by adding lactose or isopropyl-β-D-thiogalactopyranoside (IPTG).
   1640..1680    -  rep_origin     RSF ori (fragment): Plasmids containing the RSF 1030 origin of replication can be propagated in E. coli cells that contain additional plasmids with compatible origins.
   1758..2346    -  rep_origin     ori: high-copy-number ColE1/pMB1/pBR322/pUC origin of replication
   2517..3377    -  CDS            AmpR: β-lactamase; bla; confers resistance to ampicillin, carbenicillin, and related antibiotics
   3378..3482    -  promoter       AmpR promoter: bla
>Addgene plasmid #209482 | EC70124 | addgene full sequence | sequence record 413870 | Addgene NGS Result
CTAAATTGTAAGCGTTAATATTTTGTTAAAATTCGCGTTAAATTTTTGTTAAATCAGCTCATTTTTTAAC
CAATAGGCCGAAATCGGCAAAATCCCTTATAAATCAAAAGAATAGACCGAGATAGGGTTGAGTGGCCGCT
ACAGGGCGCTCCCATTCGCCATTCAGGCTGCGCAACTGTTGGGAAGGGCGTTTCGGTGCGGGCCTCTTCG
CTATTACGCCAGCTGGCGAAAGGGGGATGTGCTGCAAGGCGATTAAGTTGGGTAACGCCAGGGTTTTCCC
AGTCACGACGTTGTAAAACGACGGCCAGTGAGCGCGACGTAATACGACTCACTATAGGGCGAATTGGCGG
AAGGCCGTCAAGGCCGCATCGCATGAAGACAATGTGGGCGGCAGGGAGAGTTTTAACATTGACTAGCGTG
CTGATAATTTGTGAGAAATAATAATTGACAAGTAGATACTGACATTTGAGAAGAGCTTCTGAACTGTTAT
TAGTAACAAAAATGGAAAGCTGATGCACGGAAAAAGGAAAGAAAAAGCCATACTTTTTTTTAGGTAGGAA
AAGAAAAAGCCATACGAGACTGATGTCTCTCAGATGGGCCGGGATCTGTCTATCTAGCAGGCAGCAGCCC
TACCAACCTCACGGGCCAGCAATTACGAGTCCTTCTAAAACGTCCCGCCGAGGGCGCGTGGCCGTGCTGT
GCAGCAGCACGTCTAACATTAGTCCCACCTCGCCAGTTTACAGGGAGCAGAACCAGCTTATAAGCGGAGG
CGCGGCACCAAGAAGCAAAATTACTGATGAGTCCGTGAGGACGAAACGAGTAAGCTCGTCTAATTTCTAC
TAAGTGTAGATTGAGACCGCAGCTGGCACGACAGGTTTGCCGACTGGAAAGCGGGCAGTGAGCGCAACGC
AATTAATGTGAGTTAGCTCACTCATTAGGCACCCCAGGCTTTACACTTTATGCTTCCGGCTCGTATGTTG
TGTGGAATTGTGAGCGGATAACAATTTCACACAGGAAACAGCTATGACCATGATTACGCCAAGCTTGCAT
GCCTGCAGGTCGACTCTAGAGGATCCCCGGGTACCGAGCTCGAATTCACTGGCCGTCGTTTTACAACGTC
GTGACTGGGAAAACCCTGGCGTTACCCAACTTAATCGCCTTGCAGCACATCCCCCTTTCGCCAGCTGGCG
TAATAGCGAAGAGGCCCGCACCGATCGCCCTTCCCAACAGTTGCGCAGCCTGAATGGCGAATGGCGCCTG
ATGCGGTATTTTCTCCTTACGCATCTGTGCGGTATTTCACACCGCATATGGTGCACTCTCAGTACAATCT
GCTCTGATGCCGCATAGTTAAGCCAGCCCCGACACCCGCCAACACCCGCTGACGCGCCCTGACGGGCTTG
TCTGCTCCCGGCATCCGCTTACAGACAAGCTGTGACGGTCTCAGGCCGGCATGGTCCCAGCCTCCTCGCT
GGCGCCGGCTGGGCAACATGCTTCGGCATGGCGAATGGGACTTTTTGAGCTTGTCTTCCTGGCCTGGGCC
TCATGGGCCTTCCGCTCACTGCCCGCTTTCCAGTCGGGAAACCTGTCGTGCCAGCTGCATTAACATGGTC
ATAGCTGTTTCCTTGCGTATTGGGCGCTCTCCGCTTCCTCGCTCACTGACTCGCTGCGCTCGGTCGTTCG
GGTAAAGCCTGGGGTGCCTAATGAGCAAAAGGCCAGCAAAAGGCCAGGAACCGTAAAAAGGCCGCGTTGC
TGGCGTTTTTCCATAGGCTCCGCCCCCCTGACGAGCATCACAAAAATCGACGCTCAAGTCAGAGGTGGCG
AAACCCGACAGGACTATAAAGATACCAGGCGTTTCCCCCTGGAAGCTCCCTCGTGCGCTCTCCTGTTCCG
ACCCTGCCGCTTACCGGATACCTGTCCGCCTTTCTCCCTTCGGGAAGCGTGGCGCTTTCTCATAGCTCAC
GCTGTAGGTATCTCAGTTCGGTGTAGGTCGTTCGCTCCAAGCTGGGCTGTGTGCACGAACCCCCCGTTCA
GCCCGACCGCTGCGCCTTATCCGGTAACTATCGTCTTGAGTCCAACCCGGTAAGACACGACTTATCGCCA
CTGGCAGCAGCCACTGGTAACAGGATTAGCAGAGCGAGGTATGTAGGCGGTGCTACAGAGTTCTTGAAGT
GGTGGCCTAACTACGGCTACACTAGAAGAACAGTATTTGGTATCTGCGCTCTGCTGAAGCCAGTTACCTT
CGGAAAAAGAGTTGGTAGCTCTTGATCCGGCAAACAAACCACCGCTGGTAGCGGTGGTTTTTTTGTTTGC
AAGCAGCAGATTACGCGCAGAAAAAAAGGATCTCAAGAAGATCCTTTGATCTTTTCTACGGGGTCTGACG
CTCAGTGGAACGAAAACTCACGTTAAGGGATTTTGGTCATGAGATTATCAAAAAGGATCTTCACCTAGAT
CCTTTTAAATTAAAAATGAAGTTTTAAATCAATCTAAAGTATATATGAGTAAACTTGGTCTGACAGTTAC
CAATGCTTAATCAGTGAGGCACCTATCTCAGCGATCTGTCTATTTCGTTCATCCATAGTTGCCTGACTCC
CCGTCGTGTAGATAACTACGATACGGGAGGGCTTACCATCTGGCCCCAGTGCTGCAATGATACCGCGAGA
ACCACGCTCACCGGCTCCAGATTTATCAGCAATAAACCAGCCAGCCGGAAGGGCCGAGCGCAGAAGTGGT
CCTGCAACTTTATCCGCCTCCATCCAGTCTATTAATTGTTGCCGGGAAGCTAGAGTAAGTAGTTCGCCAG
TTAATAGTTTGCGCAACGTTGTTGCCATTGCTACAGGCATCGTGGTGTCACGCTCGTCGTTTGGTATGGC
TTCATTCAGCTCCGGTTCCCAACGATCAAGGCGAGTTACATGATCCCCCATGTTGTGCAAAAAAGCGGTT
AGCTCCTTCGGTCCTCCGATCGTTGTCAGAAGTAAGTTGGCCGCAGTGTTATCACTCATGGTTATGGCAG
CACTGCATAATTCTCTTACTGTCATGCCATCCGTAAGATGCTTTTCTGTGACTGGTGAGTACTCAACCAA
GTCATTCTGAGAATAGTGTATGCGGCGACCGAGTTGCTCTTGCCCGGCGTCAATACGGGATAATACCGCG
CCACATAGCAGAACTTTAAAAGTGCTCATCATTGGAAAACGTTCTTCGGGGCGAAAACTCTCAAGGATCT
TACCGCTGTTGAGATCCAGTTCGATGTAACCCACTCGTGCACCCAACTGATCTTCAGCATCTTTTACTTT
CACCAGCGTTTCTGGGTGAGCAAAAACAGGAAGGCAAAATGCCGCAAAAAAGGGAATAAGGGCGACACGG
AAATGTTGAATACTCATACTCTTCCTTTTTCAATATTATTGAAGCATTTATCAGGGTTATTGTCTCATGA
GCGGATACATATTTGAATGTATTTAGAAAAATAAACAAATAGGGGTTCCGCGCACATTTCCCCGAAAAGT
GCCAC
